>Addgene plasmid #79924 | pCMV-EPN-09 | addgene partial sequence | sequence record 162321 | CMV-F 5'-CGCAAATGGGCGGTAGGCGTG-3'
TCTCTGGCTAACTAGAGAACCCACTGCTTACTGGCTTATCGAAATTAATACGACTCACTATAGGGAGACC
CAAGCTGGCTAGCGTTTAAACGGGCCCTCTAGAATTATCGATCCGGAGGTACCATGCTGTGTTGTATGCG
TCGCACCAAGCAGGTGGAAAAGGGTTCTAAATCTGGCTCCGGCTCTGACTCTGGTAGCAAGATCGAAGAG
CTGTTCAAGAAACACAAGATCGTTGCCGTGCTGCGTGCCAATAGTGTGGAAGAAGCGAAAAAGAAAGCGC
TGGCGGTTTTCCTGGGCGGCGTTCATCTGATTGAAATTACCTTTACCGTGCCGGATGCGGATACCGTGAT
TAAGGAACTGAGCTTTCTGAAGGAAATGGGCGCGATTATTGGTGCGGGCACCGTGACCAGCGTGGAGCAG
TGCCGTAAAGCGGTGGAAAGTGGCGCCGAATTCATTGTGAGTCCGCACCTGGACGAGGAAATTAGCCAAT
TTTGCAAGGAGAAGGGTGTGTTCTATATGCCAGGCGTTATGACCCCGACCGAACTGGTGAAAGCCATGAA
ACTGGGCCATACCATCTTAAAACTGTTTCCGGGTGAGGTGGTGGGTCCGCAGTTTGTTAAAGCGATGAAA
GGTCCGTTTCCGAATGTGAAATTTGTGCCAACCGGCGGTGTTAATCTGGACAATGTGTGCGAATGGTTCA
AAGCGGGCGTGCTGGCCGTGGGCGTGGGCAGCGCGTTAGTGAAAGGCACCCCGGTGGAAGTGGCGGAAAA
GGCCAAGGCGTTCGTTGAGAAGATTCGTGGCTGCACCGAACAGAAACTGATTAGCGAAGAAGATCTGCAG
TCTCGTCCGGAACCGACCGCACCGCCGGAAGAATCTTTCCGTTCTGGTGTTGAAACCACCACGCCACCGC
AAAAACAGGAGCCGATCGACAAAGAACTGTACC
