>Addgene plasmid #79924 | pCMV-EPN-09 | addgene partial sequence | sequence record 162322 | Bglob-pA-R 5'-ttttggcagagggaaaaaga-3'
TGAGAAGACGGGTCGTTACCGAACAGAGAACGCAGAGAGGTCAGCGGGTACAGTTCTTTGTCGATCGGCT
CCTGTTTTTGCGGTGGCGTGGTGGTTTCAACACCAGAACGGAAAGATTCTTCCGGCGGTGCGGTCGGTTC
CGGACGAGACTGCAGATCTTCTTCGCTAATCAGTTTCTGTTCGGTGCAGCCACGAATCTTCTCAACGAAC
GCCTTGGCCTTTTCCGCCACTTCCACCGGGGTGCCTTTCACTAACGCGCTGCCCACGCCCACGGCCAGCA
CGCCCGCTTTGAACCATTCGCACACATTGTCCAGATTAACACCGCCGGTTGGCACAAATTTCACATTCGG
AAACGGACCTTTCATCGCTTTAACAAACTGCGGACCCACCACCTCACCCGGAAACAGTTTTAAGATGGTA
TGGCCCAGTTTCATGGCTTTCACCAGTTCGGTCGGGGTCATAACGCCTGGCATATAGAACACACCCTTCT
CCTTGCAAAATTGGCTAATTTCCTCGTCCAGGTGCGGACTCACAATGAATTCGGCGCCACTTTCCACCGC
TTTACGGCACTGCTCCACGCTGGTCACGGTGCCCGCACCAATAATCGCGCCCATTTCCTTCAGAAAGCTC
AGTTCCTTAATCACGGTATCCGCATCCGGCACGGTAAAGGTAATTTCAATCAGATGAACGCCGCCCAGGA
AAACCGCCAGCGCTTTCTTTTTCGCTTCTTCCACACTATTGGCACGCAGCACGGCAACGATCTTGTGTTT
CTTGAACAGCTCTTCGATCTTGCTACCAGAGTCAGAGCCGGAGCCAGATTTAGAACCCTTTTCCACCTGC
TTGGTGCGACGCATACAACACAGCATGGTACCTCCGGATCGATAATTCTAGAGGGCCCGTTTAAACGCTA
GCCAGCTTGGGTCTCCCTATAGTGAGTCGTATTAATTTCGATAAGCCAGTAAG
