>Addgene plasmid #79924 | pCMV-EPN-09 | depositor partial sequence | sequence record 162323 | EPN-09
CTAGAATTATCGATCCGGAGGTACCATGCTGTGTTGTATGCGTCGCACCAAGCAGGTGGAAAAGGGTTCT
AAATCTGGCTCCGGCTCTGACTCTGGTAGCAAGATCGAAGAGCTGTTCAAGAAACACAAGATCGTTGCCG
TGCTGCGTGCCAATAGTGTGGAAGAAGCGAAAAAGAAAGCGCTGGCGGTTTTCCTGGGCGGCGTTCATCT
GATTGAAATTACCTTTACCGTGCCGGATGCGGATACCGTGATTAAGGAACTGAGCTTTCTGAAGGAAATG
GGCGCGATTATTGGTGCGGGCACCGTGACCAGCGTGGAGCAGTGCCGTAAAGCGGTGGAAAGTGGCGCCG
AATTCATTGTGAGTCCGCACCTGGACGAGGAAATTAGCCAATTTTGCAAGGAGAAGGGTGTGTTCTATAT
GCCAGGCGTTATGACCCCGACCGAACTGGTGAAAGCCATGAAACTGGGCCATACCATCTTAAAACTGTTT
CCGGGTGAGGTGGTGGGTCCGCAGTTTGTTAAAGCGATGAAAGGTCCGTTTCCGAATGTGAAATTTGTGC
CAACCGGCGGTGTTAATCTGGACAATGTGTGCGAATGGTTCAAAGCGGGCGTGCTGGCCGTGGGCGTGGG
CAGCGCGTTAGTGAAAGGCACCCCGGTGGAAGTGGCGGAAAAGGCCAAGGCGTTCGTTGAGAAGATTCGT
GGCTGCACCGAACAGAAACTGATTAGCGAAGAAGATCTGCAGTCTCGTCCGGAACCGACCGCACCGCCGG
AAGAATCTTTCCGTTCTGGTGTTGAAACCACCACGCCACCGCAAAAACAGGAGCCGATCGACAAAGAACT
GTACCCGCTGACCTCTCTGCGTTCTCTGTTCGGTAACGACCCGTCTTCTCAGTGACTCGAGAAGCTTGCT
AGCAGATCTT
