[The description below was written by a language model from this plasmid's Addgene catalogue record.]
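Description:
pCMV-EPN-09 is a mammalian expression plasmid built on a pCMV backbone (about 5.4 kb without insert), with the insert cloned between the KpnI and XhoI sites. It is maintained in E. coli as a high-copy plasmid under ampicillin selection, and it carries a neomycin resistance marker that allows G418 selection of transfected mammalian cells. The record also lists it as a bacterial expression vector but gives no details of any bacterial promoter. The backbone name implies that a CMV promoter drives the insert, although no feature table is provided to confirm the promoter, polyadenylation signal or origins of replication.

The insert, EPN-09, is a designed fusion protein summarised in the record as Palm3-12GS-I3-01-myc-Late1. Read in order, these names suggest an N-terminal "Palm3" element (by its name, probably a palmitoylation-type membrane-targeting signal), a "12GS" linker (presumably a flexible glycine-serine spacer), the I3-01 module, a myc epitope tag for detection, and a C-terminal "Late1" element (by its name, probably a viral late-domain-like motif of the kind that recruits the cellular ESCRT budding machinery). The record does not define these modules itself. The associated publication describes designed proteins that induce formation of nanocage-containing extracellular vesicles. This fits a design that combines membrane binding, self-assembly and a budding signal in one polypeptide.

The construct appears to be one numbered variant in a series of such "EPN" designs. It is suited to expression in cultured mammalian cells to study or exploit the release of these vesicles, with the myc tag used to follow the protein in cells and in released material.
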