Addgene plasmid #79924: pCMV-EPN-09
Purpose: Palm3-12GS-I3-01-myc-Late1
Depositing lab: Neil King. Depositing organization: University of Washington. Publication: Designed proteins induce the formation of nanocage-containing extracellular vesicles. Votteler J, Ogohara C, Yi S, Hsia Y, Nattermann U, Belnap DM, King NP, Sundquist WI. Nature. 2016 Dec 8;540(7632):292-295. doi: 10.1038/nature20607. Epub 2016 Nov 30. PubMed 27919066.
Backbone
  Vector backbone: pCMV
  Backbone size w/o insert (bp): 5443
  Modifications to backbone: Inserts were cloned into the Kpn1 and Xho1 sites
  Vector type: Mammalian Expression, Bacterial Expression
  Selectable markers: Neomycin (select with G418)
Growth in bacteria
  Bacterial resistance: Ampicillin, 100 μg/mL
  Growth temperature: 37°C
  Growth strain: DH5alpha
  Copy number: High Copy
Gene/Insert
  Gene/Insert name: EPN-09
Terms and licenses: Academic/Nonprofit Terms; Industry Terms: Not Available to Industry
How to cite: pCMV-EPN-09 was a gift from Neil King (Addgene plasmid # 79924 ; http://n2t.net/addgene:79924 ; RRID:Addgene_79924)
